Addgene plasmid #140013: pAS_4xMx PylT C41CA_FLAG_Mx PylRS
Purpose: Plasmid with 4xMx PylT C41CA cassette and MX1201 PylRS for amber suppression; for transient or stable piggyBac-mediated integration
Depositing lab: Simon Elsaesser. Depositing organization: Karolinska Institutet. Publication: Methanomethylophilus alvus Mx1201 provides basis for mutual orthogonal pyrrolysyl tRNA/aminoacyl-tRNA synthetase pairs in mammalian cells. Meineke B, Heimgartner J, Lafranchi L, Elsasser SJ. ACS Chem Biol. 2018 Sep 27. doi: 10.1021/acschembio.8b00571. PubMed 30260624.
Backbone
  Vector backbone: pAS
  Vector type: Mammalian Expression
  Selectable markers: Neomycin (select with G418)
Growth in bacteria
  Bacterial resistance: Ampicillin, 100 μg/mL
  Growth temperature: 37°C
  Growth strain: NEB Stable
  Copy number: High Copy
Gene/Insert
  Gene/Insert name: Mx1201 PylRS (alt name: 4xh7SK-Mx1201 PylT C41CA cassette)
  Species: Methanomethylophilus alvus Mx1201
  Insert size (bp): 885
  Entrez Gene: MMALV_RS05520 (a.k.a. MMALV_RS05520, MMALV_11280)
  Promoter: EF1
  Tag / fusion protein: FLAG (N terminal on insert)
  Cloning method: Ligation Independent Cloning
Terms and licenses: Academic/Nonprofit Terms; Industry Terms: Not Available to Industry
How to cite: pAS_4xMx PylT C41CA_FLAG_Mx PylRS was a gift from Simon Elsaesser (Addgene plasmid # 140013 ; http://n2t.net/addgene:140013 ; RRID:Addgene_140013)
