[The description below was written by a language model from this plasmid's Addgene catalogue record and pLannotate feature annotations shown in this document.]
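Description:
pAS_4xMx PylT C41CA_FLAG_Mx PylRS is an 8.75 kb mammalian expression plasmid on the pAS backbone that delivers both halves of a pyrrolysyl tRNA/synthetase pair from Methanomethylophilus alvus Mx1201 for amber (UAG) stop codon suppression. It is propagated in E. coli through a high-copy ColE1/pUC-type origin with ampicillin resistance (AmpR under its own bla promoter). It also carries an f1 origin and remnants of a lac promoter/operator and lacZα region from the cloning backbone.

The protein-coding unit is driven by an EF1 promoter, annotated as the EF-1α core promoter followed by a truncated HTLV-1 5' LTR segment, a composite arrangement commonly used for strong constitutive mammalian expression. It expresses the Mx1201 PylRS (885 bp insert) with an N-terminal FLAG tag for detection. Downstream, an EMCV IRES links the synthetase to a NeoR/KanR cassette on the same transcript, so G418 selection enriches for cells that also express PylRS. A WPRE fragment and an SV40 polyadenylation signal close the unit.

According to the catalogue entry, the plasmid also contains four tandem copies of the Mx PylT C41CA tRNA variant, each under a human 7SK Pol III promoter. The automated feature table does not annotate this cassette, the PylRS open reading frame, or the piggyBac terminal repeats. The short hits to lambda portal protein B and the G-CSF destabilising element are probably incidental matches.

The stated purpose is amber suppression in mammalian cells, either by transient transfection or by stable piggyBac transposase-mediated genomic integration. The associated publication title points to the development of mutually orthogonal pyrrolysyl tRNA/synthetase pairs.
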