Features (pLannotate 1.2.2; 19 found; start..end, strand, type, name):
   1309..1520    +  promoter       EF-1α core promoter: core promoter for human elongation factor EF-1α
   1533..1801    +  LTR            5' LTR (truncated): truncated 5' long terminal repeat (LTR) from human T-cell leukemia virus (HTLV) type 1
   1852..1872    +  CDS            FLAG (fragment): FLAG® epitope tag, followed by an enterokinase cleavage site
   2722..3294    +  misc_feature   IRES: internal ribosome entry site (IRES) of the encephalomyocarditis virus (EMCV)
   3303..4097    +  CDS            NeoR/KanR: aminoglycoside phosphotransferase from Tn5; aph(3')-II (or nptII); confers resistance to neomycin, kanamycin, and G418 (Geneticin®)
   4104..4210    +  misc_feature   WPRE (fragment): woodchuck hepatitis virus posttranscriptional regulatory element
   4219..4340    +  polyA_signal   SV40 poly(A) signal: SV40 polyadenylation signal
   4358..4450    +  ncRNA          G-CSF SLDE: Accession: RF00183 - G-CSF factor stem-loop destabilising element (SLDE)
   5147..5614    +  CDS            B (fragment): PORTL_LAMBD - Experimental evidence at protein level: Swiss-Prot protein existence level 1. Forms the portal vertex of the capsid (PubMed:6228056, PubMed:6232391). This portal plays critical roles in head assembly, genome packaging, neck/tail attachment, and genome ejection (Probable). The portal protein multimerizes as a single ring-shaped homododecamer arranged around a central channel (PubMed:6232391). Binds to the terminase subunits to form the packaging machine (PubMed:7799432). From Escherichia phage lambda (Bacteriophage lambda).
   5652..5668    -  protein_bind   lac operator: The lac repressor binds to the lac operator to inhibit transcription in E. coli. This inhibition can be relieved by adding lactose or isopropyl-β-D-thiogalactopyranoside (IPTG). lac repressor encoded by lacI
   5676..5706    -  promoter       lac promoter: promoter for the E. coli lac operon
   5721..5742    -  protein_bind   CAP binding site: CAP binding activates transcription in the presence of cAMP. E. coli catabolite activator protein
   5755..5847    -  CDS            lacI (fragment): lac repressor; lacI; The lac repressor binds to the lac operator to inhibit transcription in E. coli. This inhibition can be relieved by adding lactose or isopropyl-β-D-thiogalactopyranoside (IPTG).
   6030..6618    -  rep_origin     ori: high-copy-number ColE1/pMB1/pBR322/pUC origin of replication
   6789..7649    -  CDS            AmpR: β-lactamase; bla; confers resistance to ampicillin, carbenicillin, and related antibiotics
   7650..7754    -  promoter       AmpR promoter: bla
   7807..8235    -  rep_origin     f1 ori (sequence partly withheld): f1 bacteriophage origin of replication; arrow indicates direction of (+) strand synthesis
   8240..8395    -  CDS            lacZα (fragment): LacZα fragment of β-galactosidase; lacZ fragment
   8397..8516    +  CDS            B (fragment): PORTL_LAMBD - Experimental evidence at protein level: Swiss-Prot protein existence level 1. Forms the portal vertex of the capsid (PubMed:6228056, PubMed:6232391). This portal plays critical roles in head assembly, genome packaging, neck/tail attachment, and genome ejection (Probable). The portal protein multimerizes as a single ring-shaped homododecamer arranged around a central channel (PubMed:6232391). Binds to the terminase subunits to form the packaging machine (PubMed:7799432). From Escherichia phage lambda (Bacteriophage lambda).
>Addgene plasmid #140013 | pAS_4xMx PylT C41CA_FLAG_Mx PylRS | addgene full sequence | sequence record 297753 | Addgene NGS Result
ACTTTTATGAGGGACAGCCCCCCCCCAAAGCCCCCAGGGATGTAATTACGTCCCTCCCCCGCTAGGGGGC
AGCAGCGAGCCGCCCGGGGCTCCGCTCCGGTCCGGCGCTCCCCCCGCATCCCCGAGCCGGCAGCGTGCGG
GGACAGCCCGGGCACGGGGAAGGTGGCACGGGATCGCTTTCCTCTGAACGCTTCTCGCTGCTCTTTGAGC
CTGCAGACACCTGGGGGGATACGGGGAAAAGGCCTCCACGGCCAACTAGTAAAAACCGCACTTGTCCGAG
AGACCGGGGCGTCGAACCCCGCTTGGCTAGGTTTTAGAGACCCGCTGGTCGCCGGACCGTCCCCCGAGGT
ACCCAGGCGGCGCACAAGCTATATAAACCTGAAGGAAATCTCAACTTTACACTTAGGTCAAGTTACTTAT
CGTACTAGAGCTTCAGCAGGAAATTTAACTAAAATCTAATTTAACCAGCATAGCAAATATCATTTATTCC
CAAAATGCTAAAGTTTGAGATAAACGGACTTGATTTCCGGCTGTTTTGACACTATCCAGAATGCCTTGCA
GATGGGTGGGGCATGCTAAATACTGCAGCAAGAAAAACCGCACTTGTCCGAGAGACCGGGGCGTCGAACC
CCGCTTGGCTAGGTTTTAGAGACCCGCTGGTCGCCGGACCGTCCCCCGAGGTACCCAGGCGGCGCACAAG
CTATATAAACCTGAAGGAAATCTCAACTTTACACTTAGGTCAAGTTACTTATCGTACTAGAGCTTCAGCA
GGAAATTTAACTAAAATCTAATTTAACCAGCATAGCAAATATCATTTATTCCCAAAATGCTAAAGTTTGA
GATAAACGGACTTGATTTCCGGCTGTTTTGACACTATCCAGAATGCCTTGCAGATGGGTGGGGCATGCTA
AATACTGCAGCGATAAAAACCGCACTTGTCCGAGAGACCGGGGCGTCGAACCCCGCTTGGCTAGGTTTTA
GAGACCCGCTGGTCGCCGGACCGTCCCCCGAGGTACCCAGGCGGCGCACAAGCTATATAAACCTGAAGGA
AATCTCAACTTTACACTTAGGTCAAGTTACTTATCGTACTAGAGCTTCAGCAGGAAATTTAACTAAAATC
TAATTTAACCAGCATAGCAAATATCATTTATTCCCAAAATGCTAAAGTTTGAGATAAACGGACTTGATTT
CCGGCTGTTTTGACACTATCCAGAATGCCTTGCAGATGGGTGGGGCATGCTAAATACTGCAGCTCCAAGG
CCACTAGTGCTCTAGAAAGGATCTGCGATCGCTCCGGTGCCCGTCAGTGGGCAGAGCGCACATCGCCCAC
AGTCCCCGAGAAGTTGGGGGGAGGGGTCGGCAATTGAACGGGTGCCTAGAGAAGGTGGCGCGGGGTAAAC
TGGGAAAGTGATGTCGTGTACTGGCTCCGCCTTTTTCCCGAGGGTGGGGGAGAACCGTATATAAGTGCAG
TAGTCGCCGTGAACGTTCTTTTTCGCAACGGGTTTGCCGCCAGAACACAGCTGAAGCTTCGAGGGGCTCG
CATCTCTCCTTCACGCGCCCGCCGCCCTACCTGAGGCCGCCATCCACGCCGGTTGAGTCGCGTTCTGCCG
CCTCCCGCCTGTGGTGCCTCCTGAACTGCGTCCGCCGTCTAGGTAAGTTTAAAGCTCAGGTCGAGACCGG
GCCTTTGTCCGGCGCTCCCTTGGAGCCTACCTAGACTCAGCCGGCTCTCCACGCTTTGCCTGACCCTGCT
TGCTCAACTCTACGTCTTTGTTTCGTTTTCTGTTCTGCGCCGTTACAGATCCAAGCTGTGACCGGCGCCT
ACTCTAGAGCTAGCTCGCGACCACCATGGACTACAAGGACGACGACGACAAGACGGTAAAGTATACGGAT
GCACAGATACAGCGCCTTCGCGAATACGGCAACGGGACCTATGAGCAGAAGGTCTTCGAGGACCTCGCAT
CGAGGGATGCTGCCTTCTCCAAGGAGATGTCCGTCGCCTCTACCGACAACGAGAAGAAGATCAAGGGGAT
GATCGCCAATCCGTCCCGTCATGGATTGACCCAGCTGATGAACGACATCGCCGACGCATTGGTCGCCGAG
GGTTTCATCGAGGTCCGTACGCCCATATTCATATCGAAGGATGCGCTGGCACGTATGACCATCACCGAGG
ACAAGCCCCTTTTCAAGCAGGTCTTCTGGATCGACGAGAAAAGGGCGCTCAGGCCTATGCTGGCACCTAA
CCTTTATTCCGTCATGAGGGACCTGAGGGACCATACGGACGGTCCGGTGAAGATCTTCGAGATGGGTTCC
TGCTTCAGGAAGGAGTCCCACAGCGGGATGCATCTGGAGGAGTTCACCATGCTGAACCTCGTGGACATGG
GTCCCCGCGGAGACGCCACGGAGGTCCTGAAGAACTACATATCGGTCGTGATGAAGGCGGCCGGTCTCCC
GGACTACGACCTCGTACAGGAGGAGTCCGACGTATACAAGGAGACCATAGACGTGGAGATCAACGGTCAG
GAGGTCTGTTCCGCAGCCGTCGGTCCACACTATCTCGATGCGGCCCACGATGTCCACGAGCCTTGGTCCG
GAGCGGGATTCGGTCTCGAACGCCTGCTGACCATCAGGGAGAAGTACAGCACCGTGAAGAAGGGAGGAGC
CAGCATCAGCTACCTCAACGGTGCGAAGATCAACTGATGAATCGATGGATCCGCGGCCGCGCCCCTCTCC
CTCCCCCCCCCCTAACGTTACTGGCCGAAGCCGCTTGGAATAAGGCCGGTGTGCGTTTGTCTATATGTTA
TTTTCCACCATATTGCCGTCTTTTGGCAATGTGAGGGCCCGGAAACCTGGCCCTGTCTTCTTGACGAGCA
TTCCTAGGGGTCTTTCCCCTCTCGCCAAAGGAATGCAAGGTCTGTTGAATGTCGTGAAGGAAGCAGTTCC
TCTGGAAGCTTCTTGAAGACAAACAACGTCTGTAGCGACCCTTTGCAGGCAGCGGAACCCCCCACCTGGC
GACAGGTGCCTCTGCGGCCAAAAGCCACGTGTATAAGATACACCTGCAAAGGCGGCACAACCCCAGTGCC
ACGTTGTGAGTTGGATAGTTGTGGAAAGAGTCAAATGGCTCTCCTCAAGCGTATTCAACAAGGGGCTGAA
GGATGCCCAGAAGGTACCCCATTGTATGGGATCTGATCTGGGGCCTCGGTGCACATGCTTTACATGTGTT
TAGTCGAGGTTAAAAAAACGTCTAGGCCCCCCGAACCACGGGGACGTGGTTTTCCTTTGAAAAACACGAT
AATACCTCCGGAATGATTGAACAAGATGGATTGCACGCAGGTTCTCCGGCCGCTTGGGTGGAGAGGCTAT
TCGGCTATGACTGGGCACAACAGACAATCGGCTGCTCTGATGCCGCCGTGTTCCGGCTGTCAGCGCAGGG
GCGCCCGGTTCTTTTTGTCAAGACCGACCTGTCCGGTGCCCTGAATGAACTGCAGGACGAGGCAGCGCGG
CTATCGTGGCTGGCCGCGACGGGCGTTCCTTGCGCAGCTGTGCTCGACGTTGTCACTGAAGCGGGAAGGG
ACTGGCTGCTATTGGGCGAAGTGCCGGGGCAGGATCTCCTGTCATCTCACCTTGCTCCTGCCGAGAAAGT
ATCCATCATGGCTGATGCAATGCGGCGGCTGCATACGCTTGATCCGGCTACCTGCCCATTCGACCACCAA
GCGAAACATCGCATCGAGCGAGCACGTACTCGGATGGAAGCCGGTCTTGTCGATCAGGATGATCTGGACG
AAGAGCATCAGGGGCTCGCGCCAGCCGAACTGTTCGCCAGGCTCAAGGCGCGCATGCCCGACGGCGAGGA
TCTCGTCGTGACCCATGGCGATGCCTGCTTGCCGAATATCATGGTGGAAAATGGCCGCTTTTCTGGATTC
ATCGACTGTGGCCGGCTGGGTGTGGCGGACCGCTATCAGGACATAGCGTTGGCTACCCGTGATATTGCTG
AAGAGCTTGGCGGCGAATGGGCTGACCGCTTCCTCGTGCTTTACGGTATCGCCGCTCCCGATTCGCAGCG
CATCGCCTTCTATCGCCTTCTTGACGAGTTCTTCTGAGTCGACAATCAACCTCTGGATTACAAAATTTGT
GAAAGATTGACTGGTATTCTTAACTATGTTGCTCCTTTTACGCTATGTGGATACGCTGCTTTAATGCCTT
TGTATCATGCGTTAACTAAACTTGTTTATTGCAGCTTATAATGGTTACAAATAAAGCAATAGCATCACAA
ATTTCACAAATAAAGCATTTTTTTCACTGCATTCTAGTTGTGGTTTGTCCAAACTCATCAATGTATCTTA
TCATGTCTGGAATTGACTCAAATGATGTCAATTAGTCTATCAGAAGCTCATCTGGTCTCCCTTCCGGGGG
ACAAGACATCCCTGTTTAATATTTAAACAGCAGTGTTCCCAAACTGGGTTCTTATATCCCTTGCTCTGGT
CAACCAGGTTGCAGGGTTTCCTGTCCTCACAGGAACGAAGTCCCTAAAGAAACAGTGGCAGCCAGGTTTA
GCCCCGGAATTGACTGGATTCCTTTTTTAGGGCCCATTGGTATGGCTTTTTCCCCGTATCCCCCCAGGTG
TCTGCAGGCTCAAAGAGCAGCGAGAAGCGTTCAGAGGAAAGCGATCCCGTGCCACCTTCCCCGTGCCCGG
GCTGTCCCCGCACGCTGCCGGCTCGGGGATGCGGGGGGAGCGCCGGACCGGAGCGGAGCCCCGGGCGGCT
CGCTGCTGCCCCCTAGCGGGGGAGGGACGTAATTACATCCCTGGGGGCTTTGGGGGGGGGCTGTCCCTGA
TATCTATAACAAGAAAATATATATATAATAAGTTATCACGTAAGTAGAACATGAAATAACAATATAATTA
TCGTATGAGTTAAATCTTAAAAGTCACGTAAAAGATAATCATGCGTCATTTTGACTCACGCGGTCGTTAT
AGTTCAAAATCAGTGACACTTACCGCATTGACAAGCACGCCTCACGGGAGCTCCAAGCGGCGACTGAGAT
GTCCTAAATGCACAGCGACGGATTCGCGCTATTTAGAAAGAGAGAGCAATATTTCAAGAATGCATGCGTC
AATTTTACGCAGACTATCTTTCTAGGGTTAATCTAGCTGCATCAGGATCATATCGTCGGGTCTTTTTTCC
GGCTCAGTCATCGCCCAAGCTGGCGCTATCTGGGCATCGGGGAGGAAGAAGCCCGTGCCTTTTCCCGCGA
GGTTGAAGCGGCATGGAAAGAGTTTGCCGAGGATGACTGCTGCTGCATTGACGTTGAGCGAAAACGCACG
TTTACCATGATGATTCGGGAAGGTGTGGCCATGCACGCCTTTAACGGTGAACTGTTCGTTCAGGCCACCT
GGGATACCAGTTCGTCGCGGCTTTTCCGGACACAGTTCCGGATGGTCAGCCCGAAGCGCATCAGCAACCC
GAACAATACCGGCGACAGCCGGAACTGCCGTGCCGGTGTGCAGATTAATGACAGCGGTGCGGCGCTGGGA
TATTACGTCAGCGAGGACGGGTATCCTGGCTGGATGCCGCAGAAATGGACATGGATACCCCGTGAGTTAC
CCGGCGGGCGCGCTTGGCGTAATCATGGTCATAGCTGTTTCCTGTGTGAAATTGTTATCCGCTCACAATT
CCACACAACATACGAGCCGGAAGCATAAAGTGTAAAGCCTGGGGTGCCTAATGAGTGAGCTAACTCACAT
TAATTGCGTTGCGCTCACTGCCCGCTTTCCAGTCGGGAAACCTGTCGTGCCAGCTGCATTAATGAATCGG
CCAACGCGCGGGGAGAGGCGGTTTGCGTATTGGGCGCTCTTCCGCTTCCTCGCTCACTGACTCGCTGCGC
TCGGTCGTTCGGCTGCGGCGAGCGGTATCAGCTCACTCAAAGGCGGTAATACGGTTATCCACAGAATCAG
GGGATAACGCAGGAAAGAACATGTGAGCAAAAGGCCAGCAAAAGGCCAGGAACCGTAAAAAGGCCGCGTT
GCTGGCGTTTTTCCATAGGCTCCGCCCCCCTGACGAGCATCACAAAAATCGACGCTCAAGTCAGAGGTGG
CGAAACCCGACAGGACTATAAAGATACCAGGCGTTTCCCCCTGGAAGCTCCCTCGTGCGCTCTCCTGTTC
CGACCCTGCCGCTTACCGGATACCTGTCCGCCTTTCTCCCTTCGGGAAGCGTGGCGCTTTCTCATAGCTC
ACGCTGTAGGTATCTCAGTTCGGTGTAGGTCGTTCGCTCCAAGCTGGGCTGTGTGCACGAACCCCCCGTT
CAGCCCGACCGCTGCGCCTTATCCGGTAACTATCGTCTTGAGTCCAACCCGGTAAGACACGACTTATCGC
CACTGGCAGCAGCCACTGGTAACAGGATTAGCAGAGCGAGGTATGTAGGCGGTGCTACAGAGTTCTTGAA
GTGGTGGCCTAACTACGGCTACACTAGAAGAACAGTATTTGGTATCTGCGCTCTGCTGAAGCCAGTTACC
TTCGGAAAAAGAGTTGGTAGCTCTTGATCCGGCAAACAAACCACCGCTGGTAGCGGTGGTTTTTTTGTTT
GCAAGCAGCAGATTACGCGCAGAAAAAAAGGATCTCAAGAAGATCCTTTGATCTTTTCTACGGGGTCTGA
CGCTCAGTGGAACGAAAACTCACGTTAAGGGATTTTGGTCATGAGATTATCAAAAAGGATCTTCACCTAG
ATCCTTTTAAATTAAAAATGAAGTTTTAAATCAATCTAAAGTATATATGAGTAAACTTGGTCTGACAGTT
ACCAATGCTTAATCAGTGAGGCACCTATCTCAGCGATCTGTCTATTTCGTTCATCCATAGTTGCCTGACT
CCCCGTCGTGTAGATAACTACGATACGGGAGGGCTTACCATCTGGCCCCAGTGCTGCAATGATACCGCGA
GACCCACGCTCACCGGCTCCAGATTTATCAGCAATAAACCAGCCAGCCGGAAGGGCCGAGCGCAGAAGTG
GTCCTGCAACTTTATCCGCCTCCATCCAGTCTATTAATTGTTGCCGGGAAGCTAGAGTAAGTAGTTCGCC
AGTTAATAGTTTGCGCAACGTTGTTGCCATTGCTACAGGCATCGTGGTGTCACGCTCGTCGTTTGGTATG
GCTTCATTCAGCTCCGGTTCCCAACGATCAAGGCGAGTTACATGATCCCCCATGTTGTGCAAAAAAGCGG
TTAGCTCCTTCGGTCCTCCGATCGTTGTCAGAAGTAAGTTGGCCGCAGTGTTATCACTCATGGTTATGGC
AGCACTGCATAATTCTCTTACTGTCATGCCATCCGTAAGATGCTTTTCTGTGACTGGTGAGTACTCAACC
AAGTCATTCTGAGAATAGTGTATGCGGCGACCGAGTTGCTCTTGCCCGGCGTCAATACGGGATAATACCG
CGCCACATAGCAGAACTTTAAAAGTGCTCATCATTGGAAAACGTTCTTCGGGGCGAAAACTCTCAAGGAT
CTTACCGCTGTTGAGATCCAGTTCGATGTAACCCACTCGTGCACCCAACTGATCTTCAGCATCTTTTACT
TTCACCAGCGTTTCTGGGTGAGCAAAAACAGGAAGGCAAAATGCCGCAAAAAAGGGAATAAGGGCGACAC
GGAAATGTTGAATACTCATACTCTTCCTTTTTCAATATTATTGAAGCATTTATCAGGGTTATTGTCTCAT
GAGCGGATACATATTTGAATGTATTTAGAAAAATAAACAAATAGGGGTTCCGCGCACATTTCCCCGAAAA
GTGCCACCTAAATTGTAAGCGTTAATATTTTGTTAAAATTCGCGTTAAATTTTTGTTAAATCAGCTCATT
TTTTAACCAATAGGCCGAAATCGGCAAAATCCCTTATAAATCAAAAGAATAGACCGAGATAGGGT
[37 nt withheld, positions 7906-7942]
AAAGAACGTGGACTCCAACGTCAAAGG
[49 nt withheld, positions 7970-8018]
T
[91 nt withheld, positions 8020-8110]
G
[124 nt withheld, positions 8112-8235]
CCCATTCGCCATTCAGGCTGCGCAACTGTTGGGAAGGGCGATCGGTGCGGGCCTCTTCGCTATTACGCCA
GCTGGCGAAAGGGGGATGTGCTGCAAGGCGATTAAGTTGGGTAACGCCAGGGTTTTCCCAGTCACGACGT
TGTAAAACGACGGCCAGTGAGCGCGCCTCGTTCATTCACGTTTTTGAACCCGTGGAGGACGGGCAGACTC
GCGGTGCAAATGTGTTTTACAGCGTGATGGAGCAGATGAAGATGCTCGACACGCTGCAGAACACGCAGCT
AGATTAACCCTAGAAAGATAATCATATTGTGACGTACGTTAAAGATAATCATGTGTAAAATTGACGCATG
TGTTTTATCGGTCTGTATATCGAGGTTTATTTATTAATTTGAATAGATATTAAGTTTTATTATATTTACA
CTTACATACTAATAATAAATTCAACAAACAATTTATTTATGTTTATTTATTTATTAAAAAAAACAAAAAC
TCAAAATTTCTTCTATAAAGTAACAAA
