>Addgene plasmid #140013 | pAS_4xMx PylT C41CA_FLAG_Mx PylRS | depositor partial sequence | sequence record 271074 | EF1 promoter and Mx PylRS
CTGACCCTGCTTGCTCAACTCTACGTCTTTGTTTCGTTTTCTGTTCTGCGCCGTTACAGATCCAAGCTGT
GACCGGCGCCTACTCTAGAGCTAGCTCGCGACCACCATGGACTACAAGGACGACGACGACAAGACGGTAA
AGTATACGGATGCACAGATACAGCGCCTTCGCGAATACGGCAACGGGACCTATGAGCAGAAGGTCTTCGA
GGACCTCGCATCGAGGGATGCTGCCTTCTCCAAGGAGATGTCCGTCGCCTCTACCGACAACGAGAAGAAG
ATCAAGGGGATGATCGCCAATCCGTCCCGTCATGGATTGACCCAGCTGATGAACGACATCGCCGACGCAT
TGGTCGCCGAGGGTTTCATCGAGGTCCGTACGCCCATATTCATATCGAAGGATGCGCTGGCACGTATGAC
CATCACCGAGGACAAGCCCCTTTTCAAGCAGGTCTTCTGGATCGACGAGAAAAGGGCGCTCAGGCCTATG
CTGGCACCTAACCTTTATTCCGTCATGAGGGACCTGAGGGACCATACGGACGGTCCGGTGAAGATCTTCG
AGATGGGTTCCTGCTTCAGGAAGGAGTCCCACAGCGGGATGCATCTGGAGGAGTTCACCATGCTGAACCT
CGTGGACATGGGTCC
