>Addgene plasmid #140013 | pAS_4xMx PylT C41CA_FLAG_Mx PylRS | depositor partial sequence | sequence record 271075 | Mx PylT C41CA cassette
CGCAGATCCTTTCTAGAGCACTAGTGGCCTTGGAGCTGCAGTATTTAGCATGCCCCACCCATCTGCAAGG
CATTCTGGATAGTGTCAAAACAGCCGGAAATCAAGTCCGTTTATCTCAAACTTTAGCATTTTGGGAATAA
ATGATATTTGCTATGCTGGTTAAATTAGATTTTAGTTAAATTTCCTGCTGAAGCTCTAGTACGATAAGTA
ACTTGACCTAAGTGTAAAGTTGAGATTTCCTTCAGGTTTATATAGCTTGTGCGCCGCCTGGGTACCTCGG
GGGACGGTCCGGCGACCAGCGGGTCTCTAAAACCTAGCCAAGCGGGGTTCGACGCCCCGGTCTCTCGGAC
AAGTGCGGTTTTTATCGCTGCAGTATTTAGCATGCCCCACCCATCTGCAAGGCATTCTGGATAGTGTCAA
AACAGCCGGAAATCAAGTCCGTTTATCTCAAACTTTAGCATTTTGGGAATAAATGATATTTGCTATGCTG
GTTAAATTAGATTTTAGTTAAATTTCCTGCTGAAGCTCTAGTACGATAAGTAACTTGACCTAAGTGTAAA
GTTGAGATTTCCTTCAGGTTTATATAGCTTGTGCGCCGCCTGGGTACCTCGGGGGACGGTCCGGCGACCA
GCGGGTCTCTAAAACCTAGCCAAGCGGGGTTCGACGCCCCGGTCTCTCGGACAAGTGCGGTTTTTCTTGC
TGCAGTATTTAGCATGCCCCACCCATCTGCAAGGCATTCTGGATAGTGTCAAAACAGCCGGAAATCAAGT
CCGTTTATCTCAAACTTTAGCATTTTGGGAATAAATGATATTTGCTATGCTGGTTAAATTAGATTTTAGT
TAAATTTCCTGCTGAAGCTCTAGTACGATAAGTAACTTGACCTAAGTGTAAAGTTGAGATTTCCTTCAGG
TTTATATAGCTTGTGCGCCGCCTGGGTACCTCGGG
